Addgene plasmid #136829: pEBTet-SNAP-Centrobin
Purpose: Mammalian expression of the centrosomal protein Centrombin N-terminally fused to SNAP-tag
Depositing lab: Kai Johnsson. Depositing organization: Swiss Federal Institute of Technology (EPFL). Publication: Selective chemical crosslinking reveals a Cep57-Cep63-Cep152 centrosomal complex. Lukinavicius G, Lavogina D, Orpinell M, Umezawa K, Reymond L, Garin N, Gonczy P, Johnsson K. Curr Biol. 2013 Feb 4;23(3):265-70. doi: 10.1016/j.cub.2012.12.030. Epub 2013 Jan 17. PubMed 23333316.
Backbone
  Vector backbone: pEBTet
  Backbone size w/o insert (bp): 11262
  Vector type: Mammalian Expression
  Selectable markers: Puromycin
Growth in bacteria
  Bacterial resistance: Ampicillin, 100 μg/mL
  Growth temperature: 37°C
  Growth strain: DH5alpha
  Copy number: High Copy
Gene/Insert
  Gene/Insert name: SNAP-Centrobin
  Species: H. sapiens (human), Synthetic
  Insert size (bp): 3585
  Entrez Gene: CNTROB (a.k.a. LIP8, PP1221)
  Promoter: CMV-TetO2
  Tag / fusion protein: FLAG-tag / His-tag (N terminal on insert)
  Cloning method: Gateway Cloning
  Sequencing primers: 5′ CMV_Fwd; 3′ BGH_Rev
Terms and licenses: Academic/Nonprofit Terms; Industry Terms: Not Available to Industry
How to cite: pEBTet-SNAP-Centrobin was a gift from Kai Johnsson (Addgene plasmid # 136829 ; http://n2t.net/addgene:136829 ; RRID:Addgene_136829)
