[The description below was written by a language model from this plasmid's Addgene catalogue record and pLannotate feature annotations shown in this document.]
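Description:
pEBTet-SNAP-Centrobin is a mammalian expression plasmid of roughly 14.8 kb, built on the pEBTet backbone, an Epstein-Barr virus-derived episomal vector with built-in tetracycline regulation. In E. coli it replicates from a high-copy ColE1/pUC-type origin and is selected with ampicillin through the bla gene. In mammalian cells the EBV oriP origin together with the encoded EBNA1 protein allows the plasmid to persist as a replicating episome rather than requiring integration. An SV40 promoter-driven puromycin N-acetyltransferase cassette selects for cells that retain it. Short fragments of neighbouring EBV genes and of pBR322 tetracycline-resistance sequences are also annotated and appear to be backbone remnants.

The payload is human centrobin (CNTROB), a centrosomal protein required for centriole duplication, fused at its N-terminus to SNAP-tag. The SNAP-tag is annotated in the feature table as an MGMT fragment because it is an engineered derivative of that alkyltransferase, and it reacts covalently with benzylguanine substrates. The catalogue lists FLAG and His tags at the N-terminus, although only the His stretch, directly upstream of SNAP, is annotated. The centrobin coding sequence is flanked by attB1 and attB2 sites, consistent with Gateway cloning, and is followed by a bGH polyadenylation signal. Expression is driven by a CMV enhancer/promoter carrying two tet operator sites. A separate cassette on the same plasmid, with RSV and SV40 promoter elements, a β-globin intron and an SV40 poly(A) signal, expresses TetR. TetR represses the promoter until tetracycline or doxycycline is added. The construct therefore provides inducible expression of SNAP-centrobin for labelling or chemical crosslinking studies of centrosomal proteins. The repository's sequencing result is about 120 bp shorter than the depositor sequence, with the difference lying in oriP.
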