Features (pLannotate 1.2.2; 31 found; start..end, strand, type, name):
     85..196     +  polyA_signal   bGH poly(A) signal: bovine growth hormone polyadenylation signal
    737..2526    -  rep_origin     oriP: Epstein-Barr virus oriP replication origin (Yates et al., 2000)
   2527..2745    -  CDS            gL (fragment): GL_EBVB9 - Experimental evidence at protein level: Swiss-Prot protein existence level 1. The heterodimer glycoprotein H-glycoprotein L is required for the fusion of viral and plasma membranes leading to virus entry into the host cell. Acts as a functional inhibitor of gH and maintains gH in an inhibited form. Upon binding to host integrins, gL dissociates from gH leading to activation of the viral fusion glycoproteins gB and gH. Fusion of EBV with B-lymphocytes requires the additional receptor- binding protein gp42, which forms a complex with gH/gL. The heterodimer gH/gL targets also host EPHA
   2828..4755    -  CDS            EBNA1 (fragment): Epstein-Barr nuclear antigen 1, also known as EBNA-1 crucial for latent viral infection, and for episomal amplification of vectors containing the oriP origin (Okita et al., 2013)
   4793..5137    -  CDS            BRRF2_EBVB9 (fragment): Protein inferred from homology: Swiss-Prot protein existence level 3. From Epstein-Barr virus (strain B95-8) (HHV-4) (Human herpesvirus 4).
   5140..5163    -  promoter       tet promoter (fragment): E. coli promoter for tetracycline efflux protein gene
   5276..5380    +  promoter       AmpR promoter: bla
   5381..6241    +  CDS            AmpR: β-lactamase; bla; confers resistance to ampicillin, carbenicillin, and related antibiotics
   6412..7000    +  rep_origin     ori: high-copy-number ColE1/pMB1/pBR322/pUC origin of replication
   7046..7169    -  CDS            TcR (fragment): tetracycline efflux protein; tet; confers resistance to tetracycline
   7207..7504    +  promoter       SV40 promoter: SV40 enhancer and early promoter
   7581..8180    +  CDS            PuroR: puromycin N-acetyltransferase; pac from Streptomyces alboniger; confers resistance to puromycin
   8271..8405    +  polyA_signal   SV40 poly(A) signal: SV40 polyadenylation signal
   8527..8579    -  misc_feature   bom (fragment): basis of mobility region from pBR322
   8710..8803    +  ncRNA          Retro dr1: Accession: RF00214 - Retrovirus direct repeat 1 (dr1)
   8839..9100    +  promoter       RSV promoter: Rous sarcoma virus enhancer/promoter
   9126..9186    +  promoter       SV40 promoter (fragment): SV40 early promoter
   9217..9789    +  intron         β-globin intron: intron from rabbit β-globin gene
   9844..9862    +  promoter       T7 promoter: promoter for bacteriophage T7 RNA polymerase
   9873..10493   +  CDS            tetR: TETR2_ECOLX - Experimental evidence at protein level: Swiss-Prot protein existence level 1. TetR is the repressor of the tetracycline resistance element; its N-terminal region forms a helix-turn-helix structure and binds DNA. Binding of tetracycline to TetR reduces the repressor affinity for the tetracycline resistance gene (tetA) promoter operator sites. From Escherichia coli.
  10535..10656   +  polyA_signal   SV40 poly(A) signal: SV40 polyadenylation signal
  10711..11090   +  enhancer       CMV enhancer: human cytomegalovirus immediate early enhancer
  11091..11294   +  promoter       CMV promoter: human cytomegalovirus (CMV) immediate early promoter
  11296..11315   +  promoter       PLtetO-1 promoter (fragment): modified phage lambda PL promoter with tet operator sites (Lutz and Bujard, 1997)
  11317..11336   +  promoter       PLtetO-1 promoter (fragment): modified phage lambda PL promoter with tet operator sites (Lutz and Bujard, 1997)
  11344..11377   +  promoter       TRE3GV promoter (fragment): 3rd-generation Tet-responsive promoter that can be activated by binding of Tet-On® 3G, optimized for retroviral and lentiviral vectors
  11493..11510   +  CDS            9xHis (fragment): 9xHis affinity tag
  11511..12053   +  CDS            MGMT (fragment): MGMT_HUMAN - Experimental evidence at protein level: Swiss-Prot protein existence level 1. Involved in the cellular defense against the biological effects of O6-methylguanine (O6-MeG) and O4-methylthymine (O4-MeT) in DNA. Repairs the methylated nucleobase in DNA by stoichiometrically transferring the methyl group to a cysteine residue in the enzyme. This is a suicide reaction: the enzyme is irreversibly inactivated. From Homo sapiens (Human).
  12097..12117   +  protein_bind   attB1: mutant version of attB; core recombination site for the Gateway® BP reaction BP Clonase™
  12123..14831   +  CDS            CNTROB: CNTRB_HUMAN - Also known as LIP8. Experimental evidence at protein level: Swiss-Prot protein existence level 1. Required for centriole duplication. Inhibition of centriole duplication leading to defects in cytokinesis. From Homo sapiens (Human).
  14837..14      -  protein_bind   attB2 (across the origin): mutant version of attB; recombination site for the Gateway® BP reaction BP Clonase™
>Addgene plasmid #136829 | pEBTet-SNAP-Centrobin | depositor full sequence | sequence record 264088 | Full Sequence
TTGTACAAAGTGGTGATGGCAGCTAGCGGCGCGCCCGGCCGCTCGAGTCTAGAGGGCCCGTTTAAACCCG
CTGATCAGCCTCGACTGTGCCTTCTAGTTGCCAGCCATCTGTTGTTTGCCCCTCCCCCGTGCCTTCCTTG
ACCCTGGAAGGTGCCACTCCCACTGTCCTTTCCTAATAAAATGAGGAAATTGCATCGCATTGTCTGAGTA
GGTGTCATTCTATTCTGGGGGGTGGGGTGGGGCAGGACAGCAAGGGGGAGGATTGGGAAGACAATAGCAG
GCTAGAGGATCGATCCCCGCCCCGGACGAACTAAACCTGACTACGACATCTCTGCCCCTTCTTCGCGGGG
CAGTGCATGTAATCCCTTCAGTTGGTTGGTACAACTTGCCAACTGGGCCCTGTTCCACATGTGACACGGG
GGGGGACCAAACACAAAGGGGTTCTCTGACTGTAGTTGACATCCTTATAAATGGATGTGCACATTTGCCA
ACACTGAGTGGCTTTCATCCTGGAGCAGACTTTGCAGTCTGTGGACTGCAACACAACATTGCCTTTATGT
GTAACTCTTGGCTGAAGCTCTTACACCAATGCTGGGGGACATGTACCTCCCAGGGGCCCAGGAAGACTAC
GGGAGGCTACACCAACGTCAATCAGAGGGGCCTGTGTAGCTACCGATAAGCGGACCCTCAAGAGGGCATT
AGCAATAGTGTTTATAAGGCCCCCTTGTTAACCCTAAACGGGTAGCATATGCTTCCCGGGTAGTAGTATA
TACTATCCAGACTAACCCTAATTCAATAGCATATGTTACCCAACGGGAAGCATATGCTATCGAATTAGGG
TTAGTAAAAGGGTCCTAAGGAACAGCGATATCTCCCACCCCATGAGCTGTCACGGTTTTATTTACATGGG
GTCAGGATTCCACGAGGGTAGTGAACCATTTTAGTCACAAGGGCAGTGGCTGAAGATCAAGGAGCGGGCA
GTGAACTCTCCTGAATCTTCGCCTGCTTCTTCATTCTCCTTCGTTTAGCTAATAGAATAACTGCTGAGTT
GTGAACAGTAAGGTGTATGTGAGGTGCTCGAAAACAAGGTTTCAGGTGACGCCCCCAGAATAAAATTTGG
ACGGGGGGTTCAGTGGTGGCATTGTGCTATGACACCAATATAACCCTCACAAACCCCTTGGGCAATAAAT
ACTAGTGTAGGAATGAAACATTCTGAATATCTTTAACAATAGAAATCCATGGGGTGGGGACAAGCCGTAA
AGACTGGATGTCCATCTCACACGAATTTATGGCTATGGGCAACACATAATCCTAGTGCAATATGATACTG
GGGTTATTAAGATGTGTCCCAGGCAGGGACCAAGACAGGTGAACCATGTTGTTACACTCTATTTGTAACA
AGGGGAAAGAGAGTGGACGCCGACAGCAGCGGACTCCACTGGTTGTCTCTAACACCCCCGAAAATTAAAC
GGGGCTCCACGCCAATGGGGCCCATAAACAAAGACAAGTGGCCACTCTTTTTTTTGAAATTGTGGAGTGG
GGGCACGCGTCAGCCCCCACACGCCGCCCTGCGGTTTTGGACTGTAAAATAAGGGTGTAATAACTTGGCT
GATTGTAACCCCGCTAACCACTGCGGTCAAACCACTTGCCCACAAAACCACTAATGGCACCCCGGGGAAT
ACCTGCATAAGTAGGTGGGCGGGCCAAGATAGGGGCGCGATTGCTGCGATCTGGAGGACAAATTACACAC
ACTTGCGCCTGAGCGCCAAGCACAGGGTTGTTGGTCCTCATATTCACGAGGTCGCTGAGAGCACGGTGGG
CTAATGTTGCCATGGGTAGCATATACTACCCAAATATCTGGATAGCATATGCTATCCTAATCTATATCTG
GGTAGCATAGGCTATCCTAATCTATATCTGGGTAGCATATGCTATCCTAATCTATATCTGGGTAGTATAT
GCTATCCTAATTTATATCTGGGTAGCATAGGCTATCCTAATCTATATCTGGGTAGCATATGCTATCCTAA
TCTATATCTGGGTAGTATATGCTATCCTAATCTGTATCCGGGTAGCATATGCTATCCTAATAGAGATTAG
GGTAGTATATGCTATCCTAATTTATATCTGGGTAGCATATACTACCCAAATATCTGGATAGCATATGCTA
TCCTAATCTATATCTGGGTAGCATATGCTATCCTAATCTATATCTGGGTAGCATAGGCTATCCTAATCTA
TATCTGGGTAGCATATGCTATCCTAATCTATATCTGGGTAGTATATGCTATCCTAATTTATATCTGGGTA
GCATAGGCTATCCTAATCTATATCTGGGTAGCATATGCTATCCTAATCTATATCTGGGTAGTATATGCTA
TCCTAATCTGTATCCGGGTAGCATATGCTATCCTCATGCATATACAGTCAGCATATGATACCCAGTAGTA
GAGTGGGAGTGCTATCCTTTGCATATGCCGCCACCTCCCAAGGGGGCGTGAATTTTCGCTGCTTGTCCTT
TTCCTGCTGGTTGCTCCCATTCTTAGGTGAATTTAAGGAGGCCAGGCTAAAGCCGTCGCATGTCTGATTG
CTCACCAGGTAAATGTCGCTAATGTTTTCCAACGCGAGAAGGTGTTGAGCGCGGAGCTGAGTGACGTGAC
AACATGGGTATGCCCAATTGCCCCATGTTGGGAGGACGAAAATGGTGACAAGACAGATGGCCAGAAATAC
ACCAACAGCACGCATGATGTCTACTGGGGATTTATTCTTTAGTGCGGGGGAATACACGGCTTTTAATACG
ATTGAGGGCGTCTCCTAACAAGTTACATCACTCCTGCCCTTCCTCACCCTCATCTCCATCACCTCCTTCA
TCTCCGTCATCTCCGTCATCACCCTCCGCGGCAGCCCCTTCCACCATAGGTGGAAACCAGGGAGGCAAAT
CTACTCCATCGTCAAAGCTGCACACAGTCACCCTGATATTGCAGGTAGGAGCGGGCTTTGTCATAACAAG
GTCCTTAATCGCATCCTTCAAAACCTCAGCAAATATATGAGTTTGTAAAAAGACCATGAAATAACAGACA
ATGGACTCCCTTAGCGGGCCAGGTTGTGGGCCGGGTCCAGGGGCCATTCCAAAGGGGAGACGACTCAATG
GTGTAAGACGACATTGTGGAATAGCAAGGGCAGTTCCTCGCCTTAGGTTGTAAAGGGAGGTCTTACTACC
TCCATATACGAACACACCGGCGACCCAAGTTCCTTCGTCGGTAGTCCTTTCTACGTGACTCCTAGCCAGG
AGAGCTCTTAAACCTTCTGCAATGTTCTCAAATTTCGGGTTGGAACCTCCTTGACCACGATGCTTTTCCA
AACCACCCTCCTTTTTTGCGCCCTGCCTCCATCACCCTGACCCCGGGGTCCAGTGCTTGGGCCTTCTCCT
GGGTCATCTGCGGGGCCCTGCTCTATCGCTCCCGGGGGCACGTCAGGCTCACCATCTGGGCCACCTTCTT
GGTGGTATTCAAAATAATCGGCTTCCCCTACAGGGTGGAAAAATGGCCTTCTACCTGGAGGGGGCCTGCG
CGGTGGAGACCCGGATGATGATGACTGACTACTGGGACTCCTGGGCCTCTTTTCTCCACGTCCACGACCT
CTCCCCCTGGCTCTTTCACGACTTCCCCCCCTGGCTCTTTCACGTCCTCTACCCCGGCGGCCTCCACTAC
CTCCTCGACCCCGGCCTCCACTACCTCCTCGACCCCGGCCTCCACTGCCTCCTCGACCCCGGCCTCCACC
TCCTGCTCCTGCCCCTCCTGCTCCTGCCCCTCCTCCTGCTCCTGCCCCTCCTGCCCCTCCTGCTCCTGCC
CCTCCTGCCCCTCCTGCTCCTGCCCCTCCTGCCCCTCCTGCTCCTGCCCCTCCTGCCCCTCCTCCTGCTC
CTGCCCCTCCTGCCCCTCCTCCTGCTCCTGCCCCTCCTGCCCCTCCTGCTCCTGCCCCTCCTGCCCCTCC
TGCTCCTGCCCCTCCTGCCCCTCCTGCTCCTGCCCCTCCTGCTCCTGCCCCTCCTGCTCCTGCCCCTCCT
GCTCCTGCCCCTCCTGCCCCTCCTGCCCCTCCTCCTGCTCCTGCCCCTCCTGCTCCTGCCCCTCCTGCCC
CTCCTGCCCCTCCTGCTCCTGCCCCTCCTCCTGCTCCTGCCCCTCCTGCCCCTCCTGCCCCTCCTCCTGC
TCCTGCCCCTCCTGCCCCTCCTCCTGCTCCTGCCCCTCCTCCTGCTCCTGCCCCTCCTGCCCCTCCTGCC
CCTCCTCCTGCTCCTGCCCCTCCTGCCCCTCCTCCTGCTCCTGCCCCTCCTCCTGCTCCTGCCCCTCCTG
CCCCTCCTGCCCCTCCTCCTGCTCCTGCCCCTCCTCCTGCTCCTGCCCCTCCTGCCCCTCCTGCCCCTCC
TGCCCCTCCTCCTGCTCCTGCCCCTCCTCCTGCTCCTGCCCCTCCTGCTCCTGCCCCTCCCGCTCCTGCT
CCTGCTCCTGTTCCACCGTGGGTCCCTTTGCAGCCAATGCAACTTGGACGTTTTTGGGGTCTCCGGACAC
CATCTCTATGTCTTGGCCCTGATCCTGAGCCGCCCGGGGCTCCTGGTCTTCCGCCTCCTCGTCCTCGTCC
TCTTCCCCGTCCTCGTCCATGGTTATCACCCCCTCTTCTTTGAGGTCCACTGCCGCCGGAGCCTTCTGGT
CCAGATGTGTCTCCCTTCTCTCCTAGGCCATTTCCAGGTCCTGTACCTGGCCCCTCGTCAGACATGATTC
ACACTAAAAGAGATCAATAGACATCTTTATTAGACGACGCTCAGTGAATACAGGGAGTGCAGACTCCTGC
CCCCTCCAACAGCCCCCCCACCCTCATCCCCTTCATGGTCGCTGTCAGACAGATCCAGGTCTGAAAATTC
CCCATCCTCCGAACCATCCTCGTCCTCATCACCAATTACTCGCAGCCCGGAAAACTCCCGCTGAACATCC
TCAAGATTTGCGTCCTGAGCCTCAAGCCAGGCCTCAAATTCCTCGTCCCCCTTTTTGCTGGACGGTAGGG
ATGGGGATTCTCGGGACCCCTCCTCTTCCTCTTCAAGGTCACCAGACAGAGATGCTACTGGGGCAACGGA
AGAAAAGCTGGGTGCGGCCTGTGAGGATCAGCTTATCGATGATAAGCTGTCAAACATGAGAATTCTTGAA
GACGAAAGGGCCTCGTGATACGCCTATTTTTATAGGTTAATGTCATGATAATAATGGTTTCTTAGACGTC
AGGTGGCACTTTTCGGGGAAATGTGCGCGGAACCCCTATTTGTTTATTTTTCTAAATACATTCAAATATG
TATCCGCTCATGAGACAATAACCCTGATAAATGCTTCAATAATATTGAAAAAGGAAGAGTATGAGTATTC
AACATTTCCGTGTCGCCCTTATTCCCTTTTTTGCGGCATTTTGCCTTCCTGTTTTTGCTCACCCAGAAAC
GCTGGTGAAAGTAAAAGATGCTGAAGATCAGTTGGGTGCACGAGTGGGTTACATCGAACTGGATCTCAAC
AGCGGTAAGATCCTTGAGAGTTTTCGCCCCGAAGAACGTTTTCCAATGATGAGCACTTTTAAAGTTCTGC
TATGTGGCGCGGTATTATCCCGTGTTGACGCCGGGCAAGAGCAACTCGGTCGCCGCATACACTATTCTCA
GAATGACTTGGTTGAGTACTCACCAGTCACAGAAAAGCATCTTACGGATGGCATGACAGTAAGAGAATTA
TGCAGTGCTGCCATAACCATGAGTGATAACACTGCGGCCAACTTACTTCTGACAACGATCGGAGGACCGA
AGGAGCTAACCGCTTTTTTGCACAACATGGGGGATCATGTAACTCGCCTTGATCGTTGGGAACCGGAGCT
GAATGAAGCCATACCAAACGACGAGCGTGACACCACGATGCCTGCAGCAATGGCAACAACGTTGCGCAAA
CTATTAACTGGCGAACTACTTACTCTAGCTTCCCGGCAACAATTAATAGACTGGATGGAGGCGGATAAAG
TTGCAGGACCACTTCTGCGCTCGGCCCTTCCGGCTGGCTGGTTTATTGCTGATAAATCTGGAGCCGGTGA
GCGTGGGTCTCGCGGTATCATTGCAGCACTGGGGCCAGATGGTAAGCCCTCCCGTATCGTAGTTATCTAC
ACGACGGGGAGTCAGGCAACTATGGATGAACGAAATAGACAGATCGCTGAGATAGGTGCCTCACTGATTA
AGCATTGGTAACTGTCAGACCAAGTTTACTCATATATACTTTAGATTGATTTAAAACTTCATTTTTAATT
TAAAAGGATCTAGGTGAAGATCCTTTTTGATAATCTCATGACCAAAATCCCTTAACGTGAGTTTTCGTTC
CACTGAGCGTCAGACCCCGTAGAAAAGATCAAAGGATCTTCTTGAGATCCTTTTTTTCTGCGCGTAATCT
GCTGCTTGCAAACAAAAAAACCACCGCTACCAGCGGTGGTTTGTTTGCCGGATCAAGAGCTACCAACTCT
TTTTCCGAAGGTAACTGGCTTCAGCAGAGCGCAGATACCAAATACTGTCCTTCTAGTGTAGCCGTAGTTA
GGCCACCACTTCAAGAACTCTGTAGCACCGCCTACATACCTCGCTCTGCTAATCCTGTTACCAGTGGCTG
CTGCCAGTGGCGATAAGTCGTGTCTTACCGGGTTGGACTCAAGACGATAGTTACCGGATAAGGCGCAGCG
GTCGGGCTGAACGGGGGGTTCGTGCACACAGCCCAGCTTGGAGCGAACGACCTACACCGAACTGAGATAC
CTACAGCGTGAGCTATGAGAAAGCGCCACGCTTCCCGAAGGGAGAAAGGCGGACAGGTATCCGGTAAGCG
GCAGGGTCGGAACAGGAGAGCGCACGAGGGAGCTTCCAGGGGGAAACGCCTGGTATCTTTATAGTCCTGT
CGGGTTTCGCCACCTCTGACTTGAGCGTCGATTTTTGTGATGCTCGTCAGGGGGGCGGAGCCTATGGAAA
AACGCCAGCAACGCGGCCTTTTTACGGTTCCTGGCCTTTTGCTGGCCTTGAAGCTGTCCCTGATGGTCGT
CATCTACCTGCCTGGACAGCATGGCCTGCAACGCGGGCATCCCGATGCCGCCGGAAGCGAGAAGAATCAT
AATGGGGAAGGCCATCCAGCCTCGCGTCGAACTAGATGATCCGGCTGTGGAATGTGTGTCAGTTAGGGTG
TGGAAAGTCCCCAGGCTCCCCAGCAGGCAGAAGTATGCAAAGCATGCATCTCAATTAGTCAGCAACCAGG
TGTGGAAAGTCCCCAGGCTCCCCAGCAGGCAGAAGTATGCAAAGCATGCATCTCAATTAGTCAGCAACCA
TAGTCCCGCCCCTAACTCCGCCCATCCCGCCCCTAACTCCGCCCAGTTCCGCCCATTCTCCGCCCCATGG
CTGACTAATTTTTTTTATTTATGCAGAGGCCGAGGCCGCCTCGGCCTCTGAGCTATTCCAGAAGTAGTGA
GGAGGCTTTTTTGGAGGGTGACCGCCACGACCGGTGCCGCCACCATCCCCTGACCCACGCCCCTGACCCC
TCACAAGGAGACGACCTTCCATGACCGAGTACAAGCCCACGGTGCGCCTCGCCACCCGCGACGACGTCCC
CCGGGCCGTACGCACCCTCGCCGCCGCGTTCGCCGACTACCCCGCCACGCGCCACACCGTCGACCCCGAC
CGCCACATCGAACGCGTCACCGAGCTGCAAGAACTCTTCCTCACGCGCGTCGGGCTCGACATCGGCAAGG
TGTGGGTCGCGGACGACGGCGCCGCGGTGGCGGTCTGGACCACGCCGGAGAGCGTCGAAGCGGGGGCGGT
GTTCGCCGAGATCGGCCCGCGCATGGCCGAGTTGAGCGGTTCCCGGCTGGCCGCGCAGCAACAGATGGAA
GGCCTCCTGGCGCCGCACCGGCCCAAGGAGCCCGCGTGGTTCCTGGCCACCGTCGGCGTCTCGCCCGACC
ACCAGGGCAAGGGTCTGGGCAGCGCCGTCGTGCTCCCCGGAGTGGAGGCGGCCGAGCGCGCCGGGGTGCC
CGCCTTCCTGGAGACCTCCGCGCCCCGCAACCTCCCCTTCTACGAGCGGCTCGGCTTCACCGTCACCGCC
GACGTCGAGGTGCCCGAAGGACCGCGCACCTGGTGCATGACCCGCAAGCCCGGTGCCTGACGCCCGCCCC
ACGACCCGCAGCGCCCGACCGAAAGGAGCGCACGACCCGGTCCGACGCGGCCCGACGGGTCCGAGGGGGG
TCGACCTCGAAACTTGTTTATTGCAGCTTATAATGGTTACAAATAAAGCAATAGCATCACAAATTTCACA
AATAAAGCATTTTTTTCACTGCATTCTAGTTGTGGTTTGTCCAAACTCATCAATGTATCTTATCATGTCT
GGATCTGATCCGAACCCCTTCCTCGACCAATTCTCATGTTTGACAGCTTATCATCGCAGATCCGGGCAAC
GTTGTTGCCATTGCTCGACCAATTCTCATGTTTGACAGCTTATCATCGCAGATCCGTATGGTGCACTCTC
AGTACAATCTGCTCTGATGCCGCATAGTTAAGCCAGTATCTGCTCCCTGCTTGTGTGTTGGAGGTCGCTG
AGTAGTGCGCGAGCAAAATTTAAGCTACAACAAGGCAAGGCTTGACCGACAATTGCATGAAGAATCTGCT
TAGGGTTAGGCGTTTTGCGCTGCTTCGCGATGTACGGGCCAGATATACGCGTATCTGAGGGGACTAGGGT
GTGTTTAGGCGAAAAGCGGGGCTTCGGTTGTACGCGGTTAGGAGTCCCCTCAGGATATAGTAGTTTCGCT
TTTGCATAGGGAGGGGGAAATGTAGTCTTATGCAATACTCTTGTAGTCTTGCAACATGGTAACGATGAGT
TAGCAACATGCCTTACAAGGAGAGAAAAAGCACCGTGCATGCCGATTGGTGGAAGTAAGGTGGTACGATC
GTGCCTTATTAGGAAGGCAACAGACGGGTCTGACATGGATTGGACGAACCACTGAATTCCGCATTGCAGA
GATATTGTATTTAAGTGCCTAGCTCGATACAATAAACGCCATTTGACCATTCACCACATTGGTGTGCACC
TCCAAGCTGGCCGGGGATCCTCTAGGGCCTCTGAGCTATTCCAGAAGTAGTGAAGAGGCTTTTTTGGAGG
CCTAGGCTTTTGCAAAAAGCTCCGGATCGATCCTGAGAACTTCAGGGTGAGTTTGGGGACCCTTGATTGT
TCTTTCTTTTTCGCTATTGTAAAATTCATGTTATATGGAGGGGGCAAAGTTTTCAGGGTGTTGTTTAGAA
TGGGAAGATGTCCCTTGTATCACCATGGACCCTCATGATAATTTTGTTTCTTTCACTTTCTACTCTGTTG
ACAACCATTGTCTCCTCTTATTTTCTTTTCATTTTCTGTAACTTTTTCGTTAAACTTTAGCTTGCATTTG
TAACGAATTTTTAAATTCACTTTTGTTTATTTGTCAGATTGTAAGTACTTTCTCTAATCACTTTTTTTTC
AAGGCAATCAGGGTATATTATATTGTACTTCAGCACAGTTTTAGAGAACAATTGTTATAATTAAATGATA
AGGTAGAATATTTCTGCATATAAATTCTGGCTGGCGTGGAAATATTCTTATTGGTAGAAACAACTACATC
CTGGTCATCATCCTGCCTTTCTCTTTATGGTTACAATGATATACACTGTTTGAGATGAGGATAAAATACT
CTGAGTCCAAACCGGGCCCCTCTGCTAACCATGTTCATGCCTTCTTCTTTTTCCTACAGCTCCTGGGCAA
CGTGCTGGTTATTGTGCTGTCTCATCATTTTGGCAAAGAATTGTAATACGACTCACTATAGGGCGAATTG
ATATGTCTAGATTAGATAAAAGTAAAGTGATTAACAGCGCATTAGAGCTGCTTAATGAGGTCGGAATCGA
AGGTTTAACAACCCGTAAACTCGCCCAGAAGCTAGGTGTAGAGCAGCCTACATTGTATTGGCATGTAAAA
AATAAGCGGGCTTTGCTCGACGCCTTAGCCATTGAGATGTTAGATAGGCACCATACTCACTTTTGCCCTT
TAGAAGGGGAAAGCTGGCAAGATTTTTTACGTAATAACGCTAAAAGTTTTAGATGTGCTTTACTAAGTCA
TCGCGATGGAGCAAAAGTACATTTAGGTACACGGCCTACAGAAAAACAGTATGAAACTCTCGAAAATCAA
TTAGCCTTTTTATGCCAACAAGGTTTTTCACTAGAGAATGCATTATATGCACTCAGCGCTGTGGGGCATT
TTACTTTAGGTTGCGTATTGGAAGATCAAGAGCATCAAGTCGCTAAAGAAGAAAGGGAAACACCTACTAC
TGATAGTATGCCGCCATTATTACGACAAGCTATCGAATTATTTGATCACCAAGGTGCAGAGCCAGCCTTC
TTATTCGGCCTTGAATTGATCATATGCGGATTAGAAAAACAACTTAAATGTGAAAGTGGGTCCGCGTACA
GCGGATCCCGGGAATTCAGATCTTATTAAAGCAGAACTTGTTTATTGCAGCTTATAATGGTTACAAATAA
AGCAATAGCATCACAAATTTCACAAATAAAGCATTTTTTTCACTGCATTCTAGTTGTGGTTTGTCCAAAC
TCATCAATGTATCTTATCATGTCTGGTCGAATCCATGGCGCAGAACTGGTAGGTATGGAAGATCCGCGTT
GACATTGATTATTGACTAGTTATTAATAGTAATCAATTACGGGGTCATTAGTTCATAGCCCATATATGGA
GTTCCGCGTTACATAACTTACGGTAAATGGCCCGCCTGGCTGACCGCCCAACGACCCCCGCCCATTGACG
TCAATAATGACGTATGTTCCCATAGTAACGCCAATAGGGACTTTCCATTGACGTCAATGGGTGGAGTATT
TACGGTAAACTGCCCACTTGGCAGTACATCAAGTGTATCATATGCCAAGTACGCCCCCTATTGACGTCAA
TGACGGTAAATGGCCCGCCTGGCATTATGCCCAGTACATGACCTTATGGGACTTTCCTACTTGGCAGTAC
ATCTACGTATTAGTCATCGCTATTACCATGGTGATGCGGTTTTGGCAGTACATCAATGGGCGTGGATAGC
GGTTTGACTCACGGGGATTTCCAAGTCTCCACCCCATTGACGTCAATGGGAGTTTGTTTTGGCACCAAAA
TCAACGGGACTTTCCAAAATGTCGTAACAACTCCGCCCCATTGACGCAAATGGGCGGTAGGCGTGTACGG
TGGGAGGTCTATATAAGCAGAGCTCTCCCTATCAGTGATAGAGATCTCCCTATCAGTGATAGAGATCGTC
GACGAGCTCGTTTAGTGAACCGTCAGATCGCCTGGAGACGCCATCCACGCTGTTTTGACCTCCATAGAAG
ACACCGGGACCGATCCAGCCTCCGGACTCTAGCGTTTAAACTTAAGCTTACCACCATGGATTATAAAGAC
GATGATGACAAGCACCACCACCACCACCACGACAAGGATTGTGAAATGAAACGCACCACACTGGACAGCC
CTTTGGGGAAGCTGGAGCTGTCTGGTTGTGAGCAGGGTCTGCACGAAATAATTTTTCTGGGCAAGGGGAC
GTCTGCAGCTGATGCCGTGGAGGTCCCAGCCCCCGCTGCGGTTCTCGGAGGTCCGGAGCCCCTGATGCAG
GCTACAGCCTGGCTGAATGCCTATTTCCACCAGCCCGAGGCTATCGAAGAGTTCCCCGTGCCGGCTCTTC
ACCATCCCGTTTTCCAGCAAGAGTCGTTCACCAGACAGGTGTTATGGAAGCTGCTGAAGGTTGTGAAATT
CGGAGAAGTGATTTCTTACTCTCACTTAGCAGCCCTGGCAGGCAACCCCGCAGCCACGGCAGCAGTGAAG
ACGGCACTGAGTGGCAATCCTGTCCCTATCCTGATCCCGTGCCACAGAGTGGTCCAGGGGGATTTGGATG
TGGGCGGTTACGAGGGTGGACTGGCCGTGAAGGAATGGCTTCTGGCCCATGAAGGCCACCGGTTGGGGAA
GCCAGGCTTGGGATTCGAACTGGAGGTGCTGTTCCAGGGCCCCGGTACCGCCATCACAAGTTTGTACAAA
AAAGCAGGCACCATGGCAACATCAGCTGACAGCCCCAGTTCACCCCTCGGGGCGGAGGATCTCCTGAGTG
ATTCATCAGAACCCCCTGGGCTCAACCAAGTGTCGTCTGAAGTGACCTCCCAGCTCTATGCTTCTTTGCG
CCTCAGCCGGCAGGCGGAGGCCACGGCCCGAGCCCAGCTGTATTTACCCTCCACCTCCCCGCCTCATGAA
GGGTTAGACGGCTTCGCCCAAGAATTGAGTCGAAGCTTGTCAGTCGGATTGGAAAAGAACTTGAAGAAAA
AGGATGGTTCTAAGCATATCTTTGAGATGGAAAGTGTTCGGGGTCAGCTCCAGACCATGCTCCAAACCTC
ACGTGATACAGCCTATCGGGATCCTCTCATTCCTGGCGCTGGCTCAGAGAGACGGGAAGAGGACTCCTTT
GACAGTGATAGCACAGCCACCTTGCTCAACACCCGGCCCCTGCAAGACTTGTCTCCATCTAGCTCAGCCC
AAGCCCTGGAGGAGCTGTTTCCCCGCTACACCAGCCTTCGGCCAGGGCCTCCACTCAATCCCCCAGATTT
TCAGGGGCTGAGAGATGCATTGGATTCAGAGCATACCCGCCGCAAGCATTGTGAGCGCCATATTCAGAGC
CTGCAGACCCGAGTGTTAGAGCTACAGCAACAATTAGCCGTGGCTGTGGCTGCCGACCGCAAGAAAGATA
CCATGATTGAACAACTGGACAAGACCCTGGCCCGTGTGGTGGAGGGCTGGAACCGGCATGAGGCTGAGCG
GACAGAGGTTCTCAGGGGACTTCAAGAGGAACACCAGGCAGCAGAGCTCACCAGAAGCAAGCAGCAGGAG
ACAGTAACCCGCCTGGAACAAAGCCTTTCTGAGGCCATGGAGGCCCTGAATCGTGAGCAGGAAAGTGCCA
GACTGCAGCAACGGGAAAGAGAGACACTGGAGGAGGAAAGGCAAGCTCTGACTCTGAGGTTGGAGGCAGA
ACAGCAGCGGTGCTGTGTCCTGCAGGAAGAGCGGGATGCAGCTCGGGCTGGGCAACTGAGTGAGCATCGA
GAGTTGGAGACTCTTCGGGCTGCCCTAGAAGAAGAACGGCAGACCTGGGCCCAGCAAGAGCACCAGCTTA
AGGAACACTACCAGGCGCTGCAGGAGGAGAGCCAGGCTCAGCTGGAAAGGGAGAAGGAGAAGAGCCAGAG
GGAAGCCCAGGCCGCCTGGGAGACCCAGCACCAGTTGGCATTGGTGCAGTCTGAGGTGCGGCGGCTGGAA
GGAGAGCTGGATACAGCTCGGAGAGAGAGAGATGCCCTGCAGCTGGAAATGAGCTTGGTGCAGGCCCGGT
ATGAAAGCCAGCGGATCCAGCTGGAGTCGGAGCTGGCTGTGCAGCTGGAGCAGCGGGTGACAGAGCGGCT
GGCGCAGGCTCAGGAGAGCAGCCTACGGCAAGCAGCCTCCCTCAGGGAACATCACAGGAAGCAGCTGCAG
GACCTGAGTGGACAGCACCAGCAGGAGCTGGCCAGTCAGCTAGCTCAGTTCAAGGTGGAAATGGCAGAAC
GAGAGGAACGGCAACAGCAGGTGGCTGAGGACTACGAGCTCAGACTGGCCCGGGAGCAAGCGCGAGTGTG
CGAACTGCAGAGTGGGAACCAGCAGCTGGAGGAGCAGCGGGTGGAGCTGGTGGAAAGACTGCAGGCCATG
CTGCAGGCCCACTGGGATGAGGCCAACCAGCTGCTCAGCACCACTCTCCCGCCGCCCAACCCTCCAGCTC
CTCCTGCTGGACCCTCCAGCCCCGGGCCTCAGGAGCCCGAGAAGGAGGAGAGGAGGGTCTGGACTATGCC
TCCCATGGCCGTGGCCCTGAAGCCTGTATTGCAGCAGAGCCGGGAAGCAAGGGACGAGCTACCTGGAGCG
CCTCCTGTTCTTTGCAGTTCCTCCTCAGATCTTAGCCTCCTGTTGGGCCCCTCTTTTCAGAGCCAGCATT
CTTTCCAGCCCCTGGAGCCCAAACCAGACCTCACTTCATCCACAGCTGGGGCCTTCTCTGCACTTGGGGC
CTTCCATCCCGATCATAGGGCAGAAAGGCCATTCCCTGAGGAAGATCCTGGACCTGACGGGGAGGGCCTC
CTAAAGCAAGGGCTGCCGCCTGCTCAGCTGGAGGGCCTCAAGAATTTTTTGCACCAGTTGCTGGAGACAG
TGCCCCAGAACAATGAGAACCCTTCTGTCGACCTGTTGCCCCCTAAGTCTGGTCCTCTGACTGTCCCATC
TTGGGAGGAAGCCCCTCAAGTGCCACGTATTCCACCGCCTGTCCACAAAACCAAAGTTCCCTTAGCCATG
GCATCCAGTCTTTTCCGGGTCCCTGAGCCTCCCTCCTCCCATTCACAAGGCAGTGGTCCCAGCAGTGGTT
CCCCAGAGAGAGGTGGAGATGGGCTTACATTCCCAAGGCAGCTGATGGAGGTGTCTCAACTGTTGCGACT
CTACCAGGCTCGGGGCTGGGGGGCTCTGCCTGCTGAGGATCTCCTGCTCTACCTGAAGAGGCTGGAACAC
AGCGGGACTGATGGCCGAGGGGATAATGTCCCCAGAAGGAACACAGACTCCCGCTTGGGTGAGATCCCCC
GGAAAGAGATTCCCTCCCAGGCTGTCCCTCGCCGCCTTGCTACAGCCCCCAAGACTGAAAAACCTCCCGC
ACGGAAGAAAAGTGGGCACCCTGCCCCGAGTAGCATGAGGAGCCGGGGGGGAGTCTGGAGATAGATACCC
AGCTTTC
