Features (pLannotate 1.2.2; 31 found; start..end, strand, type, name):
     85..196     +  polyA_signal   bGH poly(A) signal: bovine growth hormone polyadenylation signal
    737..2294    -  rep_origin     oriP (fragment): Epstein-Barr virus oriP replication origin (Yates et al., 2000)
   2407..2625    -  CDS            gL (fragment): GL_EBVB9 - Experimental evidence at protein level: Swiss-Prot protein existence level 1. The heterodimer glycoprotein H-glycoprotein L is required for the fusion of viral and plasma membranes leading to virus entry into the host cell. Acts as a functional inhibitor of gH and maintains gH in an inhibited form. Upon binding to host integrins, gL dissociates from gH leading to activation of the viral fusion glycoproteins gB and gH. Fusion of EBV with B-lymphocytes requires the additional receptor- binding protein gp42, which forms a complex with gH/gL. The heterodimer gH/gL targets also host EPHA
   2708..4633    -  CDS            EBNA1: Epstein-Barr nuclear antigen 1, also known as EBNA-1 crucial for latent viral infection, and for episomal amplification of vectors containing the oriP origin (Okita et al., 2013)
   4671..5015    -  CDS            BRRF2_EBVB9 (fragment): Protein inferred from homology: Swiss-Prot protein existence level 3. From Epstein-Barr virus (strain B95-8) (HHV-4) (Human herpesvirus 4).
   5018..5041    -  promoter       tet promoter (fragment): E. coli promoter for tetracycline efflux protein gene
   5154..5258    +  promoter       AmpR promoter: bla
   5259..6119    +  CDS            AmpR: β-lactamase; bla; confers resistance to ampicillin, carbenicillin, and related antibiotics
   6290..6878    +  rep_origin     ori: high-copy-number ColE1/pMB1/pBR322/pUC origin of replication
   6924..7047    -  CDS            TcR (fragment): tetracycline efflux protein; tet; confers resistance to tetracycline
   7085..7382    +  promoter       SV40 promoter: SV40 enhancer and early promoter
   7459..8058    +  CDS            PuroR: puromycin N-acetyltransferase; pac from Streptomyces alboniger; confers resistance to puromycin
   8149..8283    +  polyA_signal   SV40 poly(A) signal: SV40 polyadenylation signal
   8405..8457    -  misc_feature   bom (fragment): basis of mobility region from pBR322
   8588..8681    +  ncRNA          Retro dr1: Accession: RF00214 - Retrovirus direct repeat 1 (dr1)
   8717..8978    +  promoter       RSV promoter: Rous sarcoma virus enhancer/promoter
   9004..9064    +  promoter       SV40 promoter (fragment): SV40 early promoter
   9095..9667    +  intron         β-globin intron: intron from rabbit β-globin gene
   9722..9740    +  promoter       T7 promoter: promoter for bacteriophage T7 RNA polymerase
   9751..10371   +  CDS            tetR: TETR2_ECOLX - Experimental evidence at protein level: Swiss-Prot protein existence level 1. TetR is the repressor of the tetracycline resistance element; its N-terminal region forms a helix-turn-helix structure and binds DNA. Binding of tetracycline to TetR reduces the repressor affinity for the tetracycline resistance gene (tetA) promoter operator sites. From Escherichia coli.
  10413..10534   +  polyA_signal   SV40 poly(A) signal: SV40 polyadenylation signal
  10589..10968   +  enhancer       CMV enhancer: human cytomegalovirus immediate early enhancer
  10969..11172   +  promoter       CMV promoter: human cytomegalovirus (CMV) immediate early promoter
  11174..11193   +  promoter       PLtetO-1 promoter (fragment): modified phage lambda PL promoter with tet operator sites (Lutz and Bujard, 1997)
  11195..11214   +  promoter       PLtetO-1 promoter (fragment): modified phage lambda PL promoter with tet operator sites (Lutz and Bujard, 1997)
  11222..11255   +  promoter       TRE3GV promoter (fragment): 3rd-generation Tet-responsive promoter that can be activated by binding of Tet-On® 3G, optimized for retroviral and lentiviral vectors
  11371..11388   +  CDS            9xHis (fragment): 9xHis affinity tag
  11389..11931   +  CDS            MGMT (fragment): MGMT_HUMAN - Experimental evidence at protein level: Swiss-Prot protein existence level 1. Involved in the cellular defense against the biological effects of O6-methylguanine (O6-MeG) and O4-methylthymine (O4-MeT) in DNA. Repairs the methylated nucleobase in DNA by stoichiometrically transferring the methyl group to a cysteine residue in the enzyme. This is a suicide reaction: the enzyme is irreversibly inactivated. From Homo sapiens (Human).
  11975..11995   +  protein_bind   attB1: mutant version of attB; core recombination site for the Gateway® BP reaction BP Clonase™
  12001..14709   +  CDS            CNTROB: CNTRB_HUMAN - Also known as LIP8. Experimental evidence at protein level: Swiss-Prot protein existence level 1. Required for centriole duplication. Inhibition of centriole duplication leading to defects in cytokinesis. From Homo sapiens (Human).
  14714..14      -  protein_bind   attB2 (across the origin): mutant version of attB; recombination site for the Gateway® BP reaction BP Clonase™
>Addgene plasmid #136829 | pEBTet-SNAP-Centrobin | addgene full sequence | sequence record 276002 | Addgene NGS Result
TTGTACAAAGTGGTGATGGCAGCTAGCGGCGCGCCCGGCCGCTCGAGTCTAGAGGGCCCGTTTAAACCCG
CTGATCAGCCTCGACTGTGCCTTCTAGTTGCCAGCCATCTGTTGTTTGCCCCTCCCCCGTGCCTTCCTTG
ACCCTGGAAGGTGCCACTCCCACTGTCCTTTCCTAATAAAATGAGGAAATTGCATCGCATTGTCTGAGTA
GGTGTCATTCTATTCTGGGGGGTGGGGTGGGGCAGGACAGCAAGGGGGAGGATTGGGAAGACAATAGCAG
GCTAGAGGATCGATCCCCGCCCCGGACGAACTAAACCTGACTACGACATCTCTGCCCCTTCTTCGCGGGG
CAGTGCATGTAATCCCTTCAGTTGGTTGGTACAACTTGCCAACTGGGCCCTGTTCCACATGTGACACGGG
GGGGGACCAAACACAAAGGGGTTCTCTGACTGTAGTTGACATCCTTATAAATGGATGTGCACATTTGCCA
ACACTGAGTGGCTTTCATCCTGGAGCAGACTTTGCAGTCTGTGGACTGCAACACAACATTGCCTTTATGT
GTAACTCTTGGCTGAAGCTCTTACACCAATGCTGGGGGACATGTACCTCCCAGGGGCCCAGGAAGACTAC
GGGAGGCTACACCAACGTCAATCAGAGGGGCCTGTGTAGCTACCGATAAGCGGACCCTCAAGAGGGCATT
AGCAATAGTGTTTATAAGGCCCCCTTGTTAACCCTAAACGGGTAGCATATGCTTCCCGGGTAGTAGTATA
TACTATCCAGACTAACCCTAATTCAATAGCATATGTTACCCAACGGGAAGCATATGCTATCGAATTAGGG
TTAGTAAAAGGGTCCTAAGGAACAGCGATATCTCCCACCCCATGAGCTGTCACGGTTTTATTTACATGGG
GTCAGGATTCCACGAGGGTAGTGAACCATTTTAGTCACAAGGGCAGTGGCTGAAGATCAAGGAGCGGGCA
GTGAACTCTCCTGAATCTTCGCCTGCTTCTTCATTCTCCTTCGTTTAGCTAATAGAATAACTGCTGAGTT
GTGAACAGTAAGGTGTATGTGAGGTGCTCGAAAACAAGGTTTCAGGTGACGCCCCCAGAATAAAATTTGG
ACGGGGGGTTCAGTGGTGGCATTGTGCTATGACACCAATATAACCCTCACAAACCCCTTGGGCAATAAAT
ACTAGTGTAGGAATGAAACATTCTGAATATCTTTAACAATAGAAATCCATGGGGTGGGGACAAGCCGTAA
AGACTGGATGTCCATCTCACACGAATTTATGGCTATGGGCAACACATAATCCTAGTGCAATATGATACTG
GGGTTATTAAGATGTGTCCCAGGCAGGGACCAAGACAGGTGAACCATGTTGTTACACTCTATTTGTAACA
AGGGGAAAGAGAGTGGACGCCGACAGCAGCGGACTCCACTGGTTGTCTCTAACACCCCCGAAAATTAAAC
GGGGCTCCACGCCAATGGGGCCCATAAACAAAGACAAGTGGCCACTCTTTTTTTTGAAATTGTGGAGTGG
GGGCACGCGTCAGCCCCCACACGCCGCCCTGCGGTTTTGGACTGTAAAATAAGGGTGTAATAACTTGGCT
GATTGTAACCCCGCTAACCACTGCGGTCAAACCACTTGCCCACAAAACCACTAATGGCACCCCGGGGAAT
ACCTGCATAAGTAGGTGGGCGGGCCAAGATAGGGGCGCGATTGCTGCGATCTGGAGGACAAATTACACAC
ACTTGCGCCTGAGCGCCAAGCACAGGGTTGTTGGTCCTCATATTCACGAGGTCGCTGAGAGCACGGTGGG
CTAATGTTGCCATGGGTAGCATATACTACCCAAATATCTGGATAGCATATGCTATCCTAATCTATATCTG
GGTAGCATAGGCTATCCTAATCTATATCTGGGTAGTATATGCTATCCTAATCTGTATCCGGGTAGCATAT
GCTATCCTAATAGAGATTAGGGTAGTATATGCTATCCTAATTTATATCTGGGTAGCATATACTACCCAAA
TATCTGGATAGCATATGCTATCCTAATCTATATCTGGGTAGCATATGCTATCCTAATCTATATCTGGGTA
GCATAGGCTATCCTAATCTATATCTGGGTAGCATATGCTATCCTAATCTATATCTGGGTAGTATATGCTA
TCCTAATTTATATCTGGGTAGCATAGGCTATCCTAATCTATATCTGGGTAGCATATGCTATCCTAATCTA
TATCTGGGTAGTATATGCTATCCTAATCTGTATCCGGGTAGCATATGCTATCCTCATGCATATACAGTCA
GCATATGATACCCAGTAGTAGAGTGGGAGTGCTATCCTTTGCATATGCCGCCACCTCCCAAGGGGGCGTG
AATTTTCGCTGCTTGTCCTTTTCCTGCTGGTTGCTCCCATTCTTAGGTGAATTTAAGGAGGCCAGGCTAA
AGCCGTCGCATGTCTGATTGCTCACCAGGTAAATGTCGCTAATGTTTTCCAACGCGAGAAGGTGTTGAGC
GCGGAGCTGAGTGACGTGACAACATGGGTATGCCCAATTGCCCCATGTTGGGAGGACGAAAATGGTGACA
AGACAGATGGCCAGAAATACACCAACAGCACGCATGATGTCTACTGGGGATTTATTCTTTAGTGCGGGGG
AATACACGGCTTTTAATACGATTGAGGGCGTCTCCTAACAAGTTACATCACTCCTGCCCTTCCTCACCCT
CATCTCCATCACCTCCTTCATCTCCGTCATCTCCGTCATCACCCTCCGCGGCAGCCCCTTCCACCATAGG
TGGAAACCAGGGAGGCAAATCTACTCCATCGTCAAAGCTGCACACAGTCACCCTGATATTGCAGGTAGGA
GCGGGCTTTGTCATAACAAGGTCCTTAATCGCATCCTTCAAAACCTCAGCAAATATATGAGTTTGTAAAA
AGACCATGAAATAACAGACAATGGACTCCCTTAGCGGGCCAGGTTGTGGGCCGGGTCCAGGGGCCATTCC
AAAGGGGAGACGACTCAATGGTGTAAGACGACATTGTGGAATAGCAAGGGCAGTTCCTCGCCTTAGGTTG
TAAAGGGAGGTCTTACTACCTCCATATACGAACACACCGGCGACCCAAGTTCCTTCGTCGGTAGTCCTTT
CTACGTGACTCCTAGCCAGGAGAGCTCTTAAACCTTCTGCAATGTTCTCAAATTTCGGGTTGGAACCTCC
TTGACCACGATGCTTTCCAAACCACCCTCCTTTTTTGCGCCTGCCTCCATCACCCTGACCCCGGGGTCCA
GTGCTTGGGCCTTCTCCTGGGTCATCTGCGGGGCCCTGCTCTATCGCTCCCGGGGGCACGTCAGGCTCAC
CATCTGGGCCACCTTCTTGGTGGTATTCAAAATAATCGGCTTCCCCTACAGGGTGGAAAAATGGCCTTCT
ACCTGGAGGGGGCCTGCGCGGTGGAGACCCGGATGATGATGACTGACTACTGGGACTCCTGGGCCTCTTT
TCTCCACGTCCACGACCTCTCCCCCTGGCTCTTTCACGACTTCCCCCCCTGGCTCTTTCACGTCCTCTAC
CCCGGCGGCCTCCACTACCTCCTCGACCCCGGCCTCCACTACCTCCTCGACCCCGGCCTCCACTGCCTCC
TCGACCCCGGCCTCCACCTCCTGCTCCTGCCCCTCCTGCTCCTGCCCCTCCTCCTGCTCCTGCCCCTCCT
GCCCCTCCTGCTCCTGCCCCTCCTGCCCCTCCTGCTCCTGCCCCTCCTGCCCCTCCTGCTCCTGCCCCTC
CTGCCCCTCCTCCTGCTCCTGCCCCTCCTGCCCCTCCTCCTGCTCCTGCCCCTCCTGCCCCTCCTGCTCC
TGCCCCTCCTGCCCCTCCTGCTCCTGCCCCTCCTGCCCCTCCTGCTCCTGCCCCTCCTGCTCCTGCCCCT
CCTGCTCCTGCCCCTCCTGCTCCTGCCCCTCCTGCCCCTCCTGCCCCTCCTCCTGCTCCTGCCCCTCCTG
CTCCTGCCCCTCCTGCCCCTCCTGCCCCTCCTGCTCCTGCCCCTCCTCCTGCTCCTGCCCCTCCTGCCCC
TCCTGCCCCTCCTCCTGCTCCTGCCCCTCCTGCCCCTCCTCCTKCTCCYRCCCCTCCTCCYCCTCCTGCC
CCTCCTSCCCCTCCTGCCCCTCCTCCTGCTCCTGCCCCTCCTGCCCCTCCTCCTGCTCCTGCCCCTCCTC
CTGCTCCTGCCCCTCCTGCCCCTCCTGCCCCTCCTCCTGCTCCTGCCCCTCCTCCTGCTCCTGCCCCTCC
TGCCCCTCCTGCCCCTCCTGCCCCTCCTCCTGCTCCTGCCCCTCCTCCTGCTCCTGCCCCTCCTGCTCCT
GCCCCTCCCGCTCCTGCTCCTGCTCCTGTTCCACCGTGGGTCCCTTTGCAGCCAATGCAACTTGGACGTT
TTTGGGGTCTCCGGACACCATCTCTATGTCTTGGCCCTGATCCTGAGCCGCCCGGGGCTCCTGGTCTTCC
GCCTCCTCGTCCTCGTCCTCTTCCCCGTCCTCGTCCATGGTTATCACCCCCTCTTCTTTGAGGTCCACTG
CCGCCGGAGCCTTCTGGTCCAGATGTGTCTCCCTTCTCTCCTAGGCCATTTCCAGGTCCTGTACCTGGCC
CCTCGTCAGACATGATTCACACTAAAAGAGATCAATAGACATCTTTATTAGACGACGCTCAGTGAATACA
GGGAGTGCAGACTCCTGCCCCCTCCAACAGCCCCCCCACCCTCATCCCCTTCATGGTCGCTGTCAGACAG
ATCCAGGTCTGAAAATTCCCCATCCTCCGAACCATCCTCGTCCTCATCACCAATTACTCGCAGCCCGGAA
AACTCCCGCTGAACATCCTCAAGATTTGCGTCCTGAGCCTCAAGCCAGGCCTCAAATTCCTCGTCCCCCT
TTTTGCTGGACGGTAGGGATGGGGATTCTCGGGACCCCTCCTCTTCCTCTTCAAGGTCACCAGACAGAGA
TGCTACTGGGGCAACGGAAGAAAAGCTGGGTGCGGCCTGTGAGGATCAGCTTATCGATGATAAGCTGTCA
AACATGAGAATTCTTGAAGACGAAAGGGCCTCGTGATACGCCTATTTTTATAGGTTAATGTCATGATAAT
AATGGTTTCTTAGACGTCAGGTGGCACTTTTCGGGGAAATGTGCGCGGAACCCCTATTTGTTTATTTTTC
TAAATACATTCAAATATGTATCCGCTCATGAGACAATAACCCTGATAAATGCTTCAATAATATTGAAAAA
GGAAGAGTATGAGTATTCAACATTTCCGTGTCGCCCTTATTCCCTTTTTTGCGGCATTTTGCCTTCCTGT
TTTTGCTCACCCAGAAACGCTGGTGAAAGTAAAAGATGCTGAAGATCAGTTGGGTGCACGAGTGGGTTAC
ATCGAACTGGATCTCAACAGCGGTAAGATCCTTGAGAGTTTTCGCCCCGAAGAACGTTTTCCAATGATGA
GCACTTTTAAAGTTCTGCTATGTGGCGCGGTATTATCCCGTGTTGACGCCGGGCAAGAGCAACTCGGTCG
CCGCATACACTATTCTCAGAATGACTTGGTTGAGTACTCACCAGTCACAGAAAAGCATCTTACGGATGGC
ATGACAGTAAGAGAATTATGCAGTGCTGCCATAACCATGAGTGATAACACTGCGGCCAACTTACTTCTGA
CAACGATCGGAGGACCGAAGGAGCTAACCGCTTTTTTGCACAACATGGGGGATCATGTAACTCGCCTTGA
TCGTTGGGAACCGGAGCTGAATGAAGCCATACCAAACGACGAGCGTGACACCACGATGCCTGCAGCAATG
GCAACAACGTTGCGCAAACTATTAACTGGCGAACTACTTACTCTAGCTTCCCGGCAACAATTAATAGACT
GGATGGAGGCGGATAAAGTTGCAGGACCACTTCTGCGCTCGGCCCTTCCGGCTGGCTGGTTTATTGCTGA
TAAATCTGGAGCCGGTGAGCGTGGGTCTCGCGGTATCATTGCAGCACTGGGGCCAGATGGTAAGCCCTCC
CGTATCGTAGTTATCTACACGACGGGGAGTCAGGCAACTATGGATGAACGAAATAGACAGATCGCTGAGA
TAGGTGCCTCACTGATTAAGCATTGGTAACTGTCAGACCAAGTTTACTCATATATACTTTAGATTGATTT
AAAACTTCATTTTTAATTTAAAAGGATCTAGGTGAAGATCCTTTTTGATAATCTCATGACCAAAATCCCT
TAACGTGAGTTTTCGTTCCACTGAGCGTCAGACCCCGTAGAAAAGATCAAAGGATCTTCTTGAGATCCTT
TTTTTCTGCGCGTAATCTGCTGCTTGCAAACAAAAAAACCACCGCTACCAGCGGTGGTTTGTTTGCCGGA
TCAAGAGCTACCAACTCTTTTTCCGAAGGTAACTGGCTTCAGCAGAGCGCAGATACCAAATACTGTCCTT
CTAGTGTAGCCGTAGTTAGGCCACCACTTCAAGAACTCTGTAGCACCGCCTACATACCTCGCTCTGCTAA
TCCTGTTACCAGTGGCTGCTGCCAGTGGCGATAAGTCGTGTCTTACCGGGTTGGACTCAAGACGATAGTT
ACCGGATAAGGCGCAGCGGTCGGGCTGAACGGGGGGTTCGTGCACACAGCCCAGCTTGGAGCGAACGACC
TACACCGAACTGAGATACCTACAGCGTGAGCTATGAGAAAGCGCCACGCTTCCCGAAGGGAGAAAGGCGG
ACAGGTATCCGGTAAGCGGCAGGGTCGGAACAGGAGAGCGCACGAGGGAGCTTCCAGGGGGAAACGCCTG
GTATCTTTATAGTCCTGTCGGGTTTCGCCACCTCTGACTTGAGCGTCGATTTTTGTGATGCTCGTCAGGG
GGGCGGAGCCTATGGAAAAACGCCAGCAACGCGGCCTTTTTACGGTTCCTGGCCTTTTGCTGGCCTTGAA
GCTGTCCCTGATGGTCGTCATCTACCTGCCTGGACAGCATGGCCTGCAACGCGGGCATCCCGATGCCGCC
GGAAGCGAGAAGAATCATAATGGGGAAGGCCATCCAGCCTCGCGTCGAACTAGATGATCCGGCTGTGGAA
TGTGTGTCAGTTAGGGTGTGGAAAGTCCCCAGGCTCCCCAGCAGGCAGAAGTATGCAAAGCATGCATCTC
AATTAGTCAGCAACCAGGTGTGGAAAGTCCCCAGGCTCCCCAGCAGGCAGAAGTATGCAAAGCATGCATC
TCAATTAGTCAGCAACCATAGTCCCGCCCCTAACTCCGCCCATCCCGCCCCTAACTCCGCCCAGTTCCGC
CCATTCTCCGCCCCATGGCTGACTAATTTTTTTTATTTATGCAGAGGCCGAGGCCGCCTCGGCCTCTGAG
CTATTCCAGAAGTAGTGAGGAGGCTTTTTTGGAGGGTGACCGCCACGACCGGTGCCGCCACCATCCCCTG
ACCCACGCCCCTGACCCCTCACAAGGAGACGACCTTCCATGACCGAGTACAAGCCCACGGTGCGCCTCGC
CACCCGCGACGACGTCCCCCGGGCCGTACGCACCCTCGCCGCCGCGTTCGCCGACTACCCCGCCACGCGC
CACACCGTCGACCCCGACCGCCACATCGAACGCGTCACCGAGCTGCAAGAACTCTTCCTCACGCGCGTCG
GGCTCGACATCGGCAAGGTGTGGGTCGCGGACGACGGCGCCGCGGTGGCGGTCTGGACCACGCCGGAGAG
CGTCGAAGCGGGGGCGGTGTTCGCCGAGATCGGCCCGCGCATGGCCGAGTTGAGCGGTTCCCGGCTGGCC
GCGCAGCAACAGATGGAAGGCCTCCTGGCGCCGCACCGGCCCAAGGAGCCCGCGTGGTTCCTGGCCACCG
TCGGCGTCTCGCCCGACCACCAGGGCAAGGGTCTGGGCAGCGCCGTCGTGCTCCCCGGAGTGGAGGCGGC
CGAGCGCGCCGGGGTGCCCGCCTTCCTGGAGACCTCCGCGCCCCGCAACCTCCCCTTCTACGAGCGGCTC
GGCTTCACCGTCACCGCCGACGTCGAGGTGCCCGAAGGACCGCGCACCTGGTGCATGACCCGCAAGCCCG
GTGCCTGACGCCCGCCCCACGACCCGCAGCGCCCGACCGAAAGGAGCGCACGACCCGGTCCGACGCGGCC
CGACGGGTCCGAGGGGGGTCGACCTCGAAACTTGTTTATTGCAGCTTATAATGGTTACAAATAAAGCAAT
AGCATCACAAATTTCACAAATAAAGCATTTTTTTCACTGCATTCTAGTTGTGGTTTGTCCAAACTCATCA
ATGTATCTTATCATGTCTGGATCTGATCCGAACCCCTTCCTCGACCAATTCTCATGTTTGACAGCTTATC
ATCGCAGATCCGGGCAACGTTGTTGCCATTGCTCGACCAATTCTCATGTTTGACAGCTTATCATCGCAGA
TCCGTATGGTGCACTCTCAGTACAATCTGCTCTGATGCCGCATAGTTAAGCCAGTATCTGCTCCCTGCTT
GTGTGTTGGAGGTCGCTGAGTAGTGCGCGAGCAAAATTTAAGCTACAACAAGGCAAGGCTTGACCGACAA
TTGCATGAAGAATCTGCTTAGGGTTAGGCGTTTTGCGCTGCTTCGCGATGTACGGGCCAGATATACGCGT
ATCTGAGGGGACTAGGGTGTGTTTAGGCGAAAAGCGGGGCTTCGGTTGTACGCGGTTAGGAGTCCCCTCA
GGATATAGTAGTTTCGCTTTTGCATAGGGAGGGGGAAATGTAGTCTTATGCAATACTCTTGTAGTCTTGC
AACATGGTAACGATGAGTTAGCAACATGCCTTACAAGGAGAGAAAAAGCACCGTGCATGCCGATTGGTGG
AAGTAAGGTGGTACGATCGTGCCTTATTAGGAAGGCAACAGACGGGTCTGACATGGATTGGACGAACCAC
TGAATTCCGCATTGCAGAGATATTGTATTTAAGTGCCTAGCTCGATACAATAAACGCCATTTGACCATTC
ACCACATTGGTGTGCACCTCCAAGCTGGCCGGGGATCCTCTAGGGCCTCTGAGCTATTCCAGAAGTAGTG
AAGAGGCTTTTTTGGAGGCCTAGGCTTTTGCAAAAAGCTCCGGATCGATCCTGAGAACTTCAGGGTGAGT
TTGGGGACCCTTGATTGTTCTTTCTTTTTCGCTATTGTAAAATTCATGTTATATGGAGGGGGCAAAGTTT
TCAGGGTGTTGTTTAGAATGGGAAGATGTCCCTTGTATCACCATGGACCCTCATGATAATTTTGTTTCTT
TCACTTTCTACTCTGTTGACAACCATTGTCTCCTCTTATTTTCTTTTCATTTTCTGTAACTTTTTCGTTA
AACTTTAGCTTGCATTTGTAACGAATTTTTAAATTCACTTTTGTTTATTTGTCAGATTGTAAGTACTTTC
TCTAATCACTTTTTTTTCAAGGCAATCAGGGTATATTATATTGTACTTCAGCACAGTTTTAGAGAACAAT
TGTTATAATTAAATGATAAGGTAGAATATTTCTGCATATAAATTCTGGCTGGCGTGGAAATATTCTTATT
GGTAGAAACAACTACATCCTGGTCATCATCCTGCCTTTCTCTTTATGGTTACAATGATATACACTGTTTG
AGATGAGGATAAAATACTCTGAGTCCAAACCGGGCCCCTCTGCTAACCATGTTCATGCCTTCTTCTTTTT
CCTACAGCTCCTGGGCAACGTGCTGGTTATTGTGCTGTCTCATCATTTTGGCAAAGAATTGTAATACGAC
TCACTATAGGGCGAATTGATATGTCTAGATTAGATAAAAGTAAAGTGATTAACAGCGCATTAGAGCTGCT
TAATGAGGTCGGAATCGAAGGTTTAACAACCCGTAAACTCGCCCAGAAGCTAGGTGTAGAGCAGCCTACA
TTGTATTGGCATGTAAAAAATAAGCGGGCTTTGCTCGACGCCTTAGCCATTGAGATGTTAGATAGGCACC
ATACTCACTTTTGCCCTTTAGAAGGGGAAAGCTGGCAAGATTTTTTACGTAATAACGCTAAAAGTTTTAG
ATGTGCTTTACTAAGTCATCGCGATGGAGCAAAAGTACATTTAGGTACACGGCCTACAGAAAAACAGTAT
GAAACTCTCGAAAATCAATTAGCCTTTTTATGCCAACAAGGTTTTTCACTAGAGAATGCATTATATGCAC
TCAGCGCTGTGGGGCATTTTACTTTAGGTTGCGTATTGGAAGATCAAGAGCATCAAGTCGCTAAAGAAGA
AAGGGAAACACCTACTACTGATAGTATGCCGCCATTATTACGACAAGCTATCGAATTATTTGATCACCAA
GGTGCAGAGCCAGCCTTCTTATTCGGCCTTGAATTGATCATATGCGGATTAGAAAAACAACTTAAATGTG
AAAGTGGGTCCGCGTACAGCGGATCCCGGGAATTCAGATCTTATTAAAGCAGAACTTGTTTATTGCAGCT
TATAATGGTTACAAATAAAGCAATAGCATCACAAATTTCACAAATAAAGCATTTTTTTCACTGCATTCTA
GTTGTGGTTTGTCCAAACTCATCAATGTATCTTATCATGTCTGGTCGAATCCATGGCGCAGAACTGGTAG
GTATGGAAGATCCGCGTTGACATTGATTATTGACTAGTTATTAATAGTAATCAATTACGGGGTCATTAGT
TCATAGCCCATATATGGAGTTCCGCGTTACATAACTTACGGTAAATGGCCCGCCTGGCTGACCGCCCAAC
GACCCCCGCCCATTGACGTCAATAATGACGTATGTTCCCATAGTAACGCCAATAGGGACTTTCCATTGAC
GTCAATGGGTGGAGTATTTACGGTAAACTGCCCACTTGGCAGTACATCAAGTGTATCATATGCCAAGTAC
GCCCCCTATTGACGTCAATGACGGTAAATGGCCCGCCTGGCATTATGCCCAGTACATGACCTTATGGGAC
TTTCCTACTTGGCAGTACATCTACGTATTAGTCATCGCTATTACCATGGTGATGCGGTTTTGGCAGTACA
TCAATGGGCGTGGATAGCGGTTTGACTCACGGGGATTTCCAAGTCTCCACCCCATTGACGTCAATGGGAG
TTTGTTTTGGCACCAAAATCAACGGGACTTTCCAAAATGTCGTAACAACTCCGCCCCATTGACGCAAATG
GGCGGTAGGCGTGTACGGTGGGAGGTCTATATAAGCAGAGCTCTCCCTATCAGTGATAGAGATCTCCCTA
TCAGTGATAGAGATCGTCGACGAGCTCGTTTAGTGAACCGTCAGATCGCCTGGAGACGCCATCCACGCTG
TTTTGACCTCCATAGAAGACACCGGGACCGATCCAGCCTCCGGACTCTAGCGTTTAAACTTAAGCTTACC
ACCATGGATTATAAAGACGATGATGACAAGCACCACCACCACCACCACGACAAGGATTGTGAAATGAAAC
GCACCACACTGGACAGCCCTTTGGGGAAGCTGGAGCTGTCTGGTTGTGAGCAGGGTCTGCACGAAATAAT
TTTTCTGGGCAAGGGGACGTCTGCAGCTGATGCCGTGGAGGTCCCAGCCCCCGCTGCGGTTCTCGGAGGT
CCGGAGCCCCTGATGCAGGCTACAGCCTGGCTGAATGCCTATTTCCACCAGCCCGAGGCTATCGAAGAGT
TCCCCGTGCCGGCTCTTCACCATCCCGTTTTCCAGCAAGAGTCGTTCACCAGACAGGTGTTATGGAAGCT
GCTGAAGGTTGTGAAATTCGGAGAAGTGATTTCTTACTCTCACTTAGCAGCCCTGGCAGGCAACCCCGCA
GCCACGGCAGCAGTGAAGACGGCACTGAGTGGCAATCCTGTCCCTATCCTGATCCCGTGCCACAGAGTGG
TCCAGGGGGATTTGGATGTGGGCGGTTACGAGGGTGGACTGGCCGTGAAGGAATGGCTTCTGGCCCATGA
AGGCCACCGGTTGGGGAAGCCAGGCTTGGGATTCGAACTGGAGGTGCTGTTCCAGGGCCCCGGTACCGCC
ATCACAAGTTTGTACAAAAAAGCAGGCACCATGGCAACATCAGCTGACAGCCCCAGTTCACCCCTCGGGG
CGGAGGATCTCCTGAGTGATTCATCAGAACCCCCTGGGCTCAACCAAGTGTCGTCTGAAGTGACCTCCCA
GCTCTATGCTTCTTTGCGCCTCAGCCGGCAGGCGGAGGCCACGGCCCGAGCCCAGCTGTATTTACCCTCC
ACCTCCCCGCCTCATGAAGGGTTAGACGGCTTCGCCCAAGAATTGAGTCGAAGCTTGTCAGTCGGATTGG
AAAAGAACTTGAAGAAAAAGGATGGTTCTAAGCATATCTTTGAGATGGAAAGTGTTCGGGGTCAGCTCCA
GACCATGCTCCAAACCTCACGTGATACAGCCTATCGGGATCCTCTCATTCCTGGCGCTGGCTCAGAGAGA
CGGGAAGAGGACTCCTTTGACAGTGATAGCACAGCCACCTTGCTCAACACCCGGCCCCTGCAAGACTTGT
CTCCATCTAGCTCAGCCCAAGCCCTGGAGGAGCTGTTTCCCCGCTACACCAGCCTTCGGCCAGGGCCTCC
ACTCAATCCCCCAGATTTTCAGGGGCTGAGAGATGCATTGGATTCAGAGCATACCCGCCGCAAGCATTGT
GAGCGCCATATTCAGAGCCTGCAGACCCGAGTGTTAGAGCTACAGCAACAATTAGCCGTGGCTGTGGCTG
CCGACCGCAAGAAAGATACCATGATTGAACAACTGGACAAGACCCTGGCCCGTGTGGTGGAGGGCTGGAA
CCGGCATGAGGCTGAGCGGACAGAGGTTCTCAGGGGACTTCAAGAGGAACACCAGGCAGCAGAGCTCACC
AGAAGCAAGCAGCAGGAGACAGTAACCCGCCTGGAACAAAGCCTTTCTGAGGCCATGGAGGCCCTGAATC
GTGAGCAGGAAAGTGCCAGACTGCAGCAACGGGAAAGAGAGACACTGGAGGAGGAAAGGCAAGCTCTGAC
TCTGAGGTTGGAGGCAGAACAGCAGCGGTGCTGTGTCCTGCAGGAAGAGCGGGATGCAGCTCGGGCTGGG
CAACTGAGTGAGCATCGAGAGTTGGAGACTCTTCGGGCTGCCCTAGAAGAAGAACGGCAGACCTGGGCCC
AGCAAGAGCACCAGCTTAAGGAACACTACCAGGCGCTGCAGGAGGAGAGCCAGGCTCAGCTGGAAAGGGA
GAAGGAGAAGAGCCAGAGGGAAGCCCAGGCCGCCTGGGAGACCCAGCACCAGTTGGCATTGGTGCAGTCT
GAGGTGCGGCGGCTGGAAGGAGAGCTGGATACAGCTCGGAGAGAGAGAGATGCCCTGCAGCTGGAAATGA
GCTTGGTGCAGGCCCGGTATGAAAGCCAGCGGATCCAGCTGGAGTCGGAGCTGGCTGTGCAGCTGGAGCA
GCGGGTGACAGAGCGGCTGGCGCAGGCTCAGGAGAGCAGCCTACGGCAAGCAGCCTCCCTCAGGGAACAT
CACAGGAAGCAGCTGCAGGACCTGAGTGGACAGCACCAGCAGGAGCTGGCCAGTCAGCTAGCTCAGTTCA
AGGTGGAAATGGCAGAACGAGAGGAACGGCAACAGCAGGTGGCTGAGGACTACGAGCTCAGACTGGCCCG
GGAGCAAGCGCGAGTGTGCGAACTGCAGAGTGGGAACCAGCAGCTGGAGGAGCAGCGGGTGGAGCTGGTG
GAAAGACTGCAGGCCATGCTGCAGGCCCACTGGGATGAGGCCAACCAGCTGCTCAGCACCACTCTCCCGC
CGCCCAACCCTCCAGCTCCTCCTGCTGGACCCTCCAGCCCCGGGCCTCAGGAGCCCGAGAAGGAGGAGAG
GAGGGTCTGGACTATGCCTCCCATGGCCGTGGCCCTGAAGCCTGTATTGCAGCAGAGCCGGGAAGCAAGG
GACGAGCTACCTGGAGCGCCTCCTGTTCTTTGCAGTTCCTCCTCAGATCTTAGCCTCCTGTTGGGCCCCT
CTTTTCAGAGCCAGCATTCTTTCCAGCCCCTGGAGCCCAAACCAGACCTCACTTCATCCACAGCTGGGGC
CTTCTCTGCACTTGGGGCCTTCCATCCCGATCATAGGGCAGAAAGGCCATTCCCTGAGGAAGATCCTGGA
CCTGACGGGGAGGGCCTCCTAAAGCAAGGGCTGCCGCCTGCTCAGCTGGAGGGCCTCAAGAATTTTTTGC
ACCAGTTGCTGGAGACAGTGCCCCAGAACAATGAGAACCCTTCTGTCGACCTGTTGCCCCCTAAGTCTGG
TCCTCTGACTGTCCCATCTTGGGAGGAAGCCCCTCAAGTGCCACGTATTCCACCGCCTGTCCACAAAACC
AAAGTTCCCTTAGCCATGGCATCCAGTCTTTTCCGGGTCCCTGAGCCTCCCTCCTCCCATTCACAAGGCA
GTGGTCCCAGCAGTGGTTCCCCAGAGAGAGGTGGAGATGGGCTTACATTCCCAAGGCAGCTGATGGAGGT
GTCTCAACTGTTGCGACTCTACCAGGCTCGGGGCTGGGGGGCTCTGCCTGCTGAGGATCTCCTGCTCTAC
CTGAAGAGGCTGGAACACAGCGGGACTGATGGCCGAGGGGATAATGTCCCCAGAAGGAACACAGACTCCC
GCTTGGGTGAGATCCCCCGGAAAGAGATTCCCTCCCAGGCTGTCCCTCGCCGCCTTGCTACAGCCCCCAA
GACTGAAAAACCTCCCGCACGGAAGAAAAGTGGGCACCCTGCCCCGAGTAGCATGAGGAGCCGGGGGGGA
GTCTGGAGATAGAACCCAGCTTTC
