>Addgene plasmid #136829 | pEBTet-SNAP-Centrobin | depositor partial sequence | sequence record 264089 | Insert
ATGGGCGGTAGGCGTGTACGGTGGGAGGTCTATATAAGCAGAGCTCTCCCTATCAGTGATAGAGATCTCC
CTATCAGTGATAGAGATCGTCGACGAGCTCGTTTAGTGAACCGTCAGATCGCCTGGAGACGCCATCCACG
CTGTTTTGACCTCCATAGAAGACACCGGGACCGATCCAGCCTCCGGACTCTAGCGTTTAAACTTAAGCTT
ACCACCATGGATTATAAAGACGATGATGACAAGCACCACCACCACCACCACGACAAGGATTGTGAAATGA
AACGCACCACACTGGACAGCCCTTTGGGGAAGCTGGAGCTGTCTGGTTGTGAGCAGGGTCTGCACGAAAT
AATTTTTCTGGGCAAGGGGACGTCTGCAGCTGATGCCGTGGAGGTCCCAGCCCCCGCTGCGGTTCTCGGA
GGTCCGGAGCCCCTGATGCAGGCTACAGCCTGGCTGAATGCCTATTTCCACCAGCCCGAGGCTATCGAAG
AGTTCCCCGTGCCGGCTCTTCACCATCCCGTTTTCCAGCAAGAGTCGTTCACCAGACAGGTGTTATGGAA
GCTGCTGAAGGTTGTGAAATTCGGAGAAGTGATTTCTTACTCTCACTTAGCAGCCCTGGCAGGCAACCCC
GCAGCCACGGCAGCAGTGAAGACGGCACTGAGTGGCAATCCTGTCCCTATCCTGATCCCGTGCCACAGAG
TGGTCCAGGGGGATTTGGATGTGGGCGGTTACGAGGGTGGACTGGCCGTGAAGGAATGGCTTCTGGCCCA
TGAAGGCCACCGGTTGGGGAAGCCAGGCTTGGGATTCGAACTGGAGGTGCTGTTCCAGGGCCCCGGTACC
GCCATCACAAGTTTGTACAAAAAAGCAGGCACCATGGCAACATCAGCTGACAGCCCCAGTTCACCCCTCG
GGGCGGAGGATCTCCTGAGTGATTCATCAGAACCCCCTGGGCTCAACCAAGTGTCGTCTGAAGTGACCTC
CCAGCTCTATGCTTCTTTGCGCCTCAGCCGGCAGGCGGAGGCCACGGCCCGAGCCCAGCTGTATTTACCC
TCCACCTCCCCGCCTCATGAAGGGTTAGACGGCTTCGCCCAAGAATTGAGTCGAAGCTTGTCAGTCGGAT
TGGAAAAGAACTTGAAGAAAAAGGATGGTTCTAAGCATATCTTTGAGATGGAAAGTGTTCGGGGTCAGCT
CCAGACCATGCTCCAAACCTCACGTGATACAGCCTATCGGGATCCTCTCATTCCTGGCGCTGGCTCAGAG
AGACGGGAAGAGGACTCCTTTGACAGTGATAGCACAGCCACCTTGCTCAACACCCGGCCCCTGCAAGACT
TGTCTCCATCTAGCTCAGCCCAAGCCCTGGAGGAGCTGTTTCCCCGCTACACCAGCCTTCGGCCAGGGCC
TCCACTCAATCCCCCAGATTTTCAGGGGCTGAGAGATGCATTGGATTCAGAGCATACCCGCCGCAAGCAT
TGTGAGCGCCATATTCAGAGCCTGCAGACCCGAGTGTTAGAGCTACAGCAACAATTAGCCGTGGCTGTGG
CTGCCGACCGCAAGAAAGATACCATGATTGAACAACTGGACAAGACCCTGGCCCGTGTGGTGGAGGGCTG
GAACCGGCATGAGGCTGAGCGGACAGAGGTTCTCAGGGGACTTCAAGAGGAACACCAGGCAGCAGAGCTC
ACCAGAAGCAAGCAGCAGGAGACAGTAACCCGCCTGGAACAAAGCCTTTCTGAGGCCATGGAGGCCCTGA
ATCGTGAGCAGGAAAGTGCCAGACTGCAGCAACGGGAAAGAGAGACACTGGAGGAGGAAAGGCAAGCTCT
GACTCTGAGGTTGGAGGCAGAACAGCAGCGGTGCTGTGTCCTGCAGGAAGAGCGGGATGCAGCTCGGGCT
GGGCAACTGAGTGAGCATCGAGAGTTGGAGACTCTTCGGGCTGCCCTAGAAGAAGAACGGCAGACCTGGG
CCCAGCAAGAGCACCAGCTTAAGGAACACTACCAGGCGCTGCAGGAGGAGAGCCAGGCTCAGCTGGAAAG
GGAGAAGGAGAAGAGCCAGAGGGAAGCCCAGGCCGCCTGGGAGACCCAGCACCAGTTGGCATTGGTGCAG
TCTGAGGTGCGGCGGCTGGAAGGAGAGCTGGATACAGCTCGGAGAGAGAGAGATGCCCTGCAGCTGGAAA
TGAGCTTGGTGCAGGCCCGGTATGAAAGCCAGCGGATCCAGCTGGAGTCGGAGCTGGCTGTGCAGCTGGA
GCAGCGGGTGACAGAGCGGCTGGCGCAGGCTCAGGAGAGCAGCCTACGGCAAGCAGCCTCCCTCAGGGAA
CATCACAGGAAGCAGCTGCAGGACCTGAGTGGACAGCACCAGCAGGAGCTGGCCAGTCAGCTAGCTCAGT
TCAAGGTGGAAATGGCAGAACGAGAGGAACGGCAACAGCAGGTGGCTGAGGACTACGAGCTCAGACTGGC
CCGGGAGCAAGCGCGAGTGTGCGAACTGCAGAGTGGGAACCAGCAGCTGGAGGAGCAGCGGGTGGAGCTG
GTGGAAAGACTGCAGGCCATGCTGCAGGCCCACTGGGATGAGGCCAACCAGCTGCTCAGCACCACTCTCC
CGCCGCCCAACCCTCCAGCTCCTCCTGCTGGACCCTCCAGCCCCGGGCCTCAGGAGCCCGAGAAGGAGGA
GAGGAGGGTCTGGACTATGCCTCCCATGGCCGTGGCCCTGAAGCCTGTATTGCAGCAGAGCCGGGAAGCA
AGGGACGAGCTACCTGGAGCGCCTCCTGTTCTTTGCAGTTCCTCCTCAGATCTTAGCCTCCTGTTGGGCC
CCTCTTTTCAGAGCCAGCATTCTTTCCAGCCCCTGGAGCCCAAACCAGACCTCACTTCATCCACAGCTGG
GGCCTTCTCTGCACTTGGGGCCTTCCATCCCGATCATAGGGCAGAAAGGCCATTCCCTGAGGAAGATCCT
GGACCTGACGGGGAGGGCCTCCTAAAGCAAGGGCTGCCGCCTGCTCAGCTGGAGGGCCTCAAGAATTTTT
TGCACCAGTTGCTGGAGACAGTGCCCCAGAACAATGAGAACCCTTCTGTCGACCTGTTGCCCCCTAAGTC
TGGTCCTCTGACTGTCCCATCTTGGGAGGAAGCCCCTCAAGTGCCACGTATTCCACCGCCTGTCCACAAA
ACCAAAGTTCCCTTAGCCATGGCATCCAGTCTTTTCCGGGTCCCTGAGCCTCCCTCCTCCCATTCACAAG
GCAGTGGTCCCAGCAGTGGTTCCCCAGAGAGAGGTGGAGATGGGCTTACATTCCCAAGGCAGCTGATGGA
GGTGTCTCAACTGTTGCGACTCTACCAGGCTCGGGGCTGGGGGGCTCTGCCTGCTGAGGATCTCCTGCTC
TACCTGAAGAGGCTGGAACACAGCGGGACTGATGGCCGAGGGGATAATGTCCCCAGAAGGAACACAGACT
CCCGCTTGGGTGAGATCCCCCGGAAAGAGATTCCCTCCCAGGCTGTCCCTCGCCGCCTTGCTACAGCCCC
CAAGACTGAAAAACCTCCCGCACGGAAGAAAAGTGGGCACCCTGCCCCGAGTAGCATGAGGAGCCGGGGG
GGAGTCTGGAGATAG
